>Addgene plasmid #30269 | pETCON-HB48/design_73 | depositor partial sequence | sequence record 13925 | Author sequence
CATATGGCAGACAAAGAATTGAAATTTTTAGTCGTAGACAACTTCGACACCATGCAAAGAATCGTTAGAA
ACTTATTGAAAGAATTAGGTTTTAATAACGTTCAAGAAGCTAATTCTGGTTCATTTGCATTGAACAGATT
ATCCCAAGGTGGTTATGGTTTCGTAATCAGTGATTGGAATATGCCATTGGTTGACGGTTTGAGATTGTTG
AAGACTATCAGAGCTGCAATGTCTGCTTTGCCTGTCTTAATGGTTACAGCCGAAGCTAAAAAGGAAAACA
TTATAGCCGCTGCACAAGCAGGTGCCTCAGGTTACGTTGTAAAGCCATTCACTGCCGCCACCTTAGAAGA
AAAGTTAAACAAGATATTTGAAAAGTTGGGTATGCTCGAG
