>Addgene plasmid #30269 | pETCON-HB48/design_73 | addgene partial sequence | sequence record 35443 | 30269 with GAL1
TTCCCTACTTCATACATTTTCAATTAAGATGCAGTTACTTCGCTGTTTTTCAATATTTTCTGTTATTGCT
TCAGTTTTAGCACAGGAACTGACAACTATATGCGAGCAAATCCCCTCACCAACTTTAGAATCGACGCCGT
ACTCTTTGTCAACGACTACTATTTTGGCCAACGGGAAGGCAATGCAAGGAGTTTTTGAATATTACAAATC
AGTAACGTTTGTCAGTAATTGCGGTTCTCACCCCTCAACAACTAGCAAAGGCAGCCCCATAAACACACAG
TATGTTTTTAAGGACAATAGCTCGACGATTGAAGGTAGATACCCATACGACGTTCCAGACTACGCTCTGC
AGGCTAGTGGTGGAGGAGGCTCTGGTGGAGGCGGTAGCGGAGGCGGAGGGTCGGCTAGCCATATGGCAGA
CAAAGAATTGAAATTTTTAGTCGTAGACAACTTCGACACCATGCAAAGAATCGTTAGAAACTTATTGAAA
GAATTAGGTTTTAATAACGTTCAAGAAGCTAATTCTGGTTCATTTGCATTGAACAGATTATCCCAAGGTG
GTTATGGTTTCGTAATCAGTGATTGGAATATGCCATTGGTTGACGGTTTGAGATTGTTGAAGACTATCAG
AGCTGCAATGTCTGCTTTGCCTGTCTTAATGGTTACAGCCGAAGCTAAAAAGGAAAACATTATAGCCGCT
GCACAAGCAGGTGCCTCAGGTTACGTTGTAAAGCCATTCACTGCCGCCACCTTAGAAGAAAAGTTAAACA
AGATATTTGAAAAGTTGGGTATGCTCGAGGGGGGCGGATCCGAACAAAAGCTTATTTCTGAAGAGGA
