[The description below was written by a language model from this plasmid's Addgene catalogue record.]
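Description:
pETCON-HB48/design_73 is a yeast expression plasmid built on the pETCON backbone (about 5.4 kb without insert) that carries a computationally designed protein, HB48, also labelled design_73. The roughly 490 bp insert is a fully designed sequence rather than a natural gene. It encodes a protein intended to bind the hemagglutinin (HA) of the SC1918/H1 influenza virus. The insert was placed between NdeI and XhoI sites, both of which remain intact, so the design can be excised or swapped for other variants. In bacteria the plasmid is maintained at high copy number under ampicillin selection.

The record gives no feature table. It therefore does not state the promoter, any fusion partners or epitope tags, the yeast origin of replication, or the yeast selection marker. pETCON is generally known as a yeast surface display vector, in which the cloned protein is fused to a cell-wall anchoring partner so that binding to a labelled target can be measured on intact cells. That arrangement should be taken as background on the backbone family rather than as something documented for this entry.

The associated publication is a community-wide assessment of protein-interface modelling aimed at improving design methodology. This suggests the construct belongs to a set of designed HA binders that were tested experimentally and used to benchmark computational predictions of protein–protein interactions. The record does not say whether HB48 itself binds its target. Typical use would be expressing the design in yeast to test or characterise its binding to HA, or using it as a starting point for further variant construction.
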