Addgene plasmid #30269: pETCON-HB48/design_73
Depositing lab: David Baker. Depositing organization: University of Washington. Publication: Community-Wide Assessment of Protein-Interface Modeling Suggests Improvements to Design Methodology. Fleishman SJ, Whitehead TA, Strauch EM, Corn JE, Qin S, Zhou HX, Mitchell JC, Demerdash ON, Takeda-Shitaka M, Terashi G, Moal IH, Li X, Bates PA, Zacharias M, Park H, Ko JS, Lee H, Seok C, Bourquard T, Bernauer J, Poupon A, Aze J, Soner S, Ovali SK, Ozbek P, Tal NB, Haliloglu T, Hwang H, Vreven T, Pierce BG, Weng Z, Perez-Cano L, Pons C, Fernandez-Recio J, Jiang F, Yang F, Gong X, Cao L, Xu X, Liu B, Wang P, Li C, Wang C, Robert CH, Guharoy M, Liu S, Huang Y, Li L, Guo D, Chen Y, Xiao Y, London N, Itzhaki Z, Schueler-Furman O, Inbar Y, Patapov V, Cohen M, Schreiber G, Tsuchiya Y, Kanamori E, Standley DM, Nakamura H, Kinoshita K, Driggers CM, Hall RG, Morgan JL, Hsu VL, Zhan J, Yang Y, Zhou Y, Kastritis PL, Bonvin AM, Zhang W, Camacho CJ, Kilambi KP, Sircar A, Gray JJ, Ohue M, Uchikoga N, Matsuzaki Y, Ishida T, Akiyama Y, Khashan R, Bush S, Fouches D, Tropsha A, Esquivel-Rodriguez J, Kihara D, Stranges PB, Jacak R, Kuhlman B, Huang SY, Zou X, Wodak SJ, Janin J, Baker D. J Mol Biol. 2011 Sep 29. 10.1016/j.jmb.2011.09.031 PubMed 22001016.
Backbone
  Vector backbone: pETCON
  Backbone size w/o insert (bp): 5400
  Vector type: Yeast Expression
Growth in bacteria
  Bacterial resistance: Ampicillin, 100 μg/mL
  Growth temperature: 37°C
  Growth strain: DH5alpha
  Copy number: High Copy
Gene/Insert
  Gene/Insert name: SC1918/H1 HA designed binding protein HB48
  Species: Designed Sequence
  Insert size (bp): 490
  Cloning method: Restriction Enzyme; 5′ cloning site NdeI (not destroyed); 3′ cloning site XhoI (not destroyed)
  Sequencing primers: 5′ UP-GS
Resource information
  A portion of this plasmid was derived from a plasmid made by: Designed sequence
Terms and licenses: Academic/Nonprofit Terms; Industry Terms: Not Available to Industry
How to cite: pETCON-HB48/design_73 was a gift from David Baker (Addgene plasmid # 30269 ; http://n2t.net/addgene:30269 ; RRID:Addgene_30269)
